>Addgene plasmid #91462 | pHH0103_UBASH3B-1/1 | addgene full sequence | sequence record 192344 | Addgene NGS Result
TAAAAATAGGCGTATCACGAGGCCCTTTCGTCTTCAAGAATTCCCGACACCATCGAATGGTGCAAAACCT
TTCGCGGTATGGCATGATAGCGCCCGGAAGAGAGTCAATTCAGGGTGGTGAATGTGAAACCAGTAACGTT
ATACGATGTCGCAGAGTATGCCGGTGTCTCTTATCAGACCGTTTCCCGCGTGGTGAACCAGGCCAGCCAC
GTTTCTGCGAAAACGCGGGAAAAAGTGGAAGCGGCGATGGCGGAGCTGAATTACATTCCCAACCGCGTGG
CACAACAACTGGCGGGCAAACAGTCGTTGCTGATTGGCGTTGCCACCTCCAGTCTGGCCCTGCACGCGCC
GTCGCAAATTGTCGCGGCGATTAAATCTCGCGCCGATCAACTGGGTGCCAGCGTGGTGGTGTCGATGGTA
GAACGAAGCGGCGTCGAAGCCTGTAAAGCGGCGGTGCACAATCTTCTCGCGCAACGCGTCAGTGGGCTGA
TCATTAACTATCCGCTGGATGACCAGGATGCCATTGCTGTGGAAGCTGCCTGCACTAATGTTCCGGCGTT
ATTTCTTGATGTCTCTGACCAGACACCCATCAACAGTATTATTTTCTCCCATGAAGACGGTACGCGACTG
GGCGTGGAGCATCTGGTCGCATTGGGTCACCAGCAAATCGCGCTGTTAGCGGGCCCATTAAGTTCTGTCT
CGGCGCGTCTGCGTCTGGCTGGCTGGCATAAATATCTCACTCGCAATCAAATTCAGCCGATAGCGGAACG
GGAAGGCGACTGGAGTGCCATGTCCGGTTTTCAACAAACCATGCAAATGCTGAATGAGGGCATCGTTCCC
ACTGCGATGCTGGTTGCCAACGATCAGATGGCGCTGGGCGCAATGCGCGCCATTACCGAGTCCGGGCTGC
GCGTTGGTGCGGATATCTCGGTAGTGGGATACGACGATACCGAAGACAGCTCATGTTATATCCCGCCGTT
AACCACCATCAAACAGGATTTTCGCCTGCTGGGGCAAACCAGCGTGGACCGCTTGCTGCAACTCTCTCAG
GGCCAGGCGGTGAAGGGCAATCAGCTGTTGCCCGTCTCACTGGTGAAAAGAAAAACCACCCTGGCGCCCA
ATACGCAAACCGCCTCTCCCCGCGCGTTGGCCGATTCATTAATGCAGCTGGCACGACAGGTTTCCCGACT
GGAAAGCGGGCAGTGAGCGCAACGCAATTAATGTAAGTTAGCTCACTCATTAGGCACAATTCTCATGTTT
GACAGCTTATCATCGACTGCACGGTGCACCAATGCTTCTGGCGTCAGGCAGCCATCGGAAGCTGTGGTAT
GGCTGTGCAGGTCGTAAATCACTGCATAATTCGTGTCGCTCAAGGCGCACTCCCGTTCTGGATAATGTTT
TTTGCGCCGACATCATAACGGTTCTGGCAAATATTCTGAAATGAGCTGTTGACAATTAATCATCGGCTCG
TATAATGTGTGGAATTGTGAGCGGATAACAATTTCACACAGGAAACAGCCAGTCCGTTTAGGTGTTTTCA
CGAGCACTTCACCAACAAGGACCATAGATTATGAAAATCGAAGAACACCATCACCATCACCATTCCAGCG
GTAAGCTTATGTCCCCTATACTAGGTTATTGGAAAATTAAGGGCCTTGTGCAACCCACTCGACTTCTTTT
GGAATATCTTGAAGAAAAATATGAAGAGCATTTGTATGAGCGCGATGAAGGTGATAAATGGCGAAACAAA
AAGTTTGAATTGGGTTTGGAGTTTCCCAATCTTCCTTATTATATTGATGGTGATGTTAAATTAACACAGT
CTATGGCCATCATACGTTATATAGCTGACAAGCACAACATGTTGGGTGGTTGTCCAAAAGAGCGTGCAGA
GATTTCAATGCTTGAAGGAGCGGTTTTGGATATTAGATACGGTGTTTCGAGAATTGCATATAGTAAAGAC
TTTGAAACTCTCAAAGTTGATTTTCTTAGCAAGCTACCTGAAATGCTGAAAATGTTCGAAGATCGTTTAT
GTCATAAAACATATTTAAATGGTGATCATGTAACCCATCCTGACTTCATGTTGTATGACGCTCTTGATGT
TGTTTTATACATGGACCCAATGTGCCTGGATGCGTTCCCAAAATTAGTTTGTTTTAAAAAACGTATTGAA
GCTATCCCACAAATTGATAAGTACTTGAAATCCAGCAAGTATATAGCATGGCCTTTGCAGGGCTGGCAAG
CCACGTTTGGTGGTGGCGACCATCCTCCAAAATCGGATCTGGAAGTTCTGTTCCAGGGGCCCCTGTCCAG
CGGTCTGGTTCCGCGTGGTTCCGGTACCGCGGCCCAGCCGGCCATGGCCCAGGGCGCGCTGGAAACCCTG
CAAGTCATTTATCCATACACCCCGCAGAATGATGATGAACTGGAACTGGTTCCCGGTGATTTCATTTTCA
TGTCCCCGATGGAACAAACCTCTACCTCCGAAGGTTGGATTTACGGTACTTCTCTGACCACTGGTTGTTC
TGGTCTGCTGCCAGAAAACTACATTACCAAAGCCGATGCGGCCGCATA
[142 nt withheld, positions 2569-2710]
C
[98 nt withheld, positions 2712-2809]
AGTTTGTACTGGTGACGAAACTCAGTGTCTAGCTAGAGTGGC
[149 nt withheld, positions 2852-3000]
T
[41 nt withheld, positions 3002-3042]
T
[62 nt withheld, positions 3044-3105]
A
[35 nt withheld, positions 3107-3141]
CCTCCCTCAATCGGTTGAATGTCGCCCTTTTGTCTTTGGCGCTGGTAAACCATATGAA
[86 nt withheld, positions 3200-3285]
T
[54 nt withheld, positions 3287-3340]
CTAGCGCCGCCCTATACCTTGTCTGCCTCCCCGCGTTGCGTCGCGGTGCATGGAGCCGGGCCACCTCGAC
CTGAATGGAAGCCGGCGGCACCTCGCTAACGGATTCACCACTCCAAGAATTGGAGCCAATCAATTCTTGC
GGAGAACTGTGAATGCGCAAACCAACCCTTGGCAGAACATATCCATCGCGTCCGCCATCTCCAGCAGCCG
CACGCGGCGCATCTCGGGCAGCGTTGGGTCCTGGCCACGGGTGCGCATGATCGTGCTCCTGTCGTTGAGG
ACCCGGCTAGGCTGGCGGGGTTGCCTTACTGGTTAGCAGAATGAATCACCGATACGCGAGCGAACGTGAA
GCGACTGCTGCTGCAAAACGTCTGCGACCTGAGCAACAACATGAATGGTCTTCGGTTTCCGTGTTTCGTA
AAGTCTGGAAACGCGGAAGTCAGCGCCCTGCACCATTATGTTCCGGATCTGCATCGCAGGATGCTGCTGG
CTACCCTGTGGAACACCTACATCTGTATTAACGAAGCGCTGGCATTGACCCTGAGTGATTTTTCTCTGGT
CCCGCCGCATCCATACCGCCAGTTGTTTACCCTCACAACGTTCCAGTAACCGGGCATGTTCATCATCAGT
AACCCGTATCGTGAGCATCCTCTCTCGTTTCATCGGTATCATTACCCCCATGAACAGAAATCCCCCTTAC
ACGGAGGCATCAGTGACCAAACAGGAAAAAACCGCCCTTAACATGGCCCGCTTTATCAGAAGCCAGACAT
TAACGCTTCTGGAGAAACTCAACGAGCTGGACGCGGATGAACAGGCAGACATCTGTGAATCGCTTCACGA
CCACGCTGATGAGCTTTACCGCAGGATCCGCGAAATTGTAAGCGTTAATATTTTGTTAAAATTCGCGTTA
AATTTTTGTTAAATCAGCTCATTTTTTAACCAATAGGCCGAAATCGGCAAAATCCCTTATAAATCAAAAG
AATAGACCGAGATAGGGT
[37 nt withheld, positions 4339-4375]
AAAGAACGTGGACTCCAACGTCAAAGG
[49 nt withheld, positions 4403-4451]
T
[91 nt withheld, positions 4453-4543]
G
[124 nt withheld, positions 4545-4668]
CGCGGATCCTGCCTCGCGCGTTTCGGTGATGACGGTGAAAACCTCTGACACATGCAGCTCCCGGAGACGG
TCACAGCTTGTCTGTAAGCGGATGCCGGGAGCAGACAAGCCCGTCAGGGCGCGTCAGCGGGTGTTGGCGG
GTGTCGGGGCGCAGCCATGACCCAGTCACGTAGCGATAGCGGAGTGTATACTGGCTTAACTATGCGGCAT
CAGAGCAGATTGTACTGAGAGTGCACCATATGCGGTGTGAAATACCGCACAGATGCGTAAGGAGAAAATA
CCGCATCAGGCGCTCTTCCGCTTCCTCGCTCACTGACTCGCTGCGCTCGGTCGTTCGGCTGCGGCGAGCG
GTATCAGCTCACTCAAAGGCGGTAATACGGTTATCCACAGAATCAGGGGATAACGCAGGAAAGAACATGT
GAGCAAAAGGCCAGCAAAAGGCCAGGAACCGTAAAAAGGCCGCGTTGCTGGCGTTTTTCCATAGGCTCCG
CCCCCCTGACGAGCATCACAAAAATCGACGCTCAAGTCAGAGGTGGCGAAACCCGACAGGACTATAAAGA
TACCAGGGTTTCCCCCTGGAAGCTCCCTCGTGCGCTCTCCTGTTCCGACCCTGCCGCTTACCGGATACCT
GTCCGCCTTTCTCCCTTCGGGAAGCGTGGCGCTTTCTCATAGCTCACGCTGTAGGTATCTCAGTTCGGTG
TAGGTCGTTCGCTCCAAGCTGGGCTGTGTGCACGAACCCCCCGTTCAGCCCGACCGCTGCGCCTTATCCG
GTAACTATCGTCTTGAGTCCAACCCGGTAAGACACGACTTATCGCCACTGGCAGCAGCCACTGGTAACAG
GATTAGCAGAGCGAGGTATGTAGGCGGTGCTACAGAGTTCTTGAAGTGGTGGCCTAACTACGGCTACACT
AGAAGGACAGTATTTGGTATCTGCGCTCTGCTGAAGCCAGTTACCTTCGGAAAAAGAGTTGGTAGCTCTT
GATCCGGCAAACAAACCACCGCTGGTAGCGGTGGTTTTTTTGTTTGCAAGCAGCAGATTACGCGCAGAAA
AAAAGGATCTCAAGAAGATCCTTTGATCTTTTCTACGGGGTCTGACGCTCAGTGGAACGAAAACTCACGT
TAAGGGATTTTGGTCATGAGATTATCAAAAAGGATCTTCACCTAGATCCTTTTAAATTAAAAATGAAGTT
TTAAATCAATCTAAAGTATATATGAGTAAACTTGGTCTGACAGTTACCAATGCTTAATCAGTGAGGCACC
TATCTCAGCGATCTGTCTATTTCGTTCATCCATAGTTGCCTGACTCCCCGTCGTGTAGATAACTACGATA
CGGGAGGGCTTACCATCTGGCCCCAGTGCTGCAATGATACCGCGAGACCCACGCTCACCGGCTCCAGATT
TATCAGCAATAAACCAGCCAGCCGGAAGGGCCGAGCGCAGAAGTGGTCCTGCAACTTTATCCGCCTCCAT
CCAGTCTATTAATTGTTGCCGGGAAGCTAGAGTAAGTAGTTCGCCAGTTAATAGTTTGCGCAACGTTGTT
GCCATTGCTGCAGGCATCGTGGTGTCACGCTCGTCGTTTGGTATGGCTTCATTCAGCTCCGGTTCCCAAC
GATCAAGGCGAGTTACATGATCCCCCATATTGTGCAAAAAAGCGGTTAGCTCCTTCGGTCCTCCGATCGT
TGTCAGAAGTAAGTTGGCCGCAGTGTTATCACTCATGGTTATGGCAGCACTGCATAATTCTCTTACTGTC
ATGCCATCCGTAAGATGCTTTTCTGTGACTGGTGAGTACTCAACCAAGTCATTCTGAGAATAGTGTATGC
GGCGACCGAGTTGCTCTTGCCCGGCGTCAACACGGGATAATACCGCGCCACATAGCAGAACTTTAAAAGT
GCTCATCATTGGAAAACGTTCTTCGGGGCGAAAACTCTCAAGGATCTTACCGCTGTTGAGATCCAGTTCG
ATGTAACCCACTCGTGCACCCAACTGATCTTCAGCATCTTTTACTTTCACCAGCGTTTCTGGGTGAGCAA
AAACAGGAAGGCAAAATGCCGCAAAAAAGGGAATAAGGGCGACACGGAAATGTTGAATACTCATACTCTT
CCTTTTTCAATATTATTGAAGCATTTATCAGGGTTATTGTCTCATGAGCGGATACATATTTGAATGTATT
TAGAAAAATAAACAAATAGGGGTTCCGCGCACATTTCCCCGAAAAGTGCCACCTGACGTCTAAGAAACCA
TTATTATCATGACATTAACCTA
Features (pLannotate 1.2.2; 20 found; start..end, strand, type, name):
     46..123     +  promoter       lacIq promoter: lacI (mutant); In the lacIq allele, a single base change in the promoter boosts expression of the lacI gene about 10-fold.
    124..1206    +  CDS            lacI: lac repressor; lacI; The lac repressor binds to the lac operator to inhibit transcription in E. coli. This inhibition can be relieved by adding lactose or isopropyl-β-D-thiogalactopyranoside (IPTG).
   1219..1240    +  protein_bind   CAP binding site: CAP binding activates transcription in the presence of cAMP. E. coli catabolite activator protein
   1259..1276    +  promoter       tet promoter (fragment): E. coli promoter for tetracycline efflux protein gene
   1449..1477    +  promoter       tac promoter: strong E. coli promoter; hybrid between the trp and lac UV5 promoters
   1485..1501    +  protein_bind   lac operator: The lac repressor binds to the lac operator to inhibit transcription in E. coli. This inhibition can be relieved by adding lactose or isopropyl-β-D-thiogalactopyranoside (IPTG). lac repressor encoded by lacI
   1586..1603    +  CDS            6xHis: 6xHis affinity tag
   1619..2272    +  CDS            GST26_SCHJA: Experimental evidence at protein level: Swiss-Prot protein existence level 1. GST isoenzymes appear to play a central role in the parasite detoxification system. Other functions are also suspected including a role in increasing the solubility of haematin in the parasite gut. From Schistosoma japonicum (Blood fluke).
   2573..2620    +  terminator     fd terminator (sequence withheld): central terminator from bacteriophage fd (Otsuka and Kunisawa, 1982)
   2625..2837    +  CDS            M13 gene III (fragment) (sequence partly withheld): pIII; III; minor coat protein
   2852..3322    +  CDS            M13 gene III (fragment) (sequence partly withheld): pIII; III; minor coat protein
   3344..3414    +  CDS            TcR (fragment): tetracycline efflux protein; tet; confers resistance to tetracycline
   3656..4036    -  CDS            YPB1_ECOLX: Protein predicted: Swiss-Prot protein existence level 4. From Escherichia coli.
   4053..4204    +  CDS            rop (fragment): Rop protein, which maintains plasmids at low copy number; rop
   4240..4668    -  rep_origin     f1 ori (sequence partly withheld): f1 bacteriophage origin of replication; arrow indicates direction of (+) strand synthesis
   4677..4716    +  CDS            rop (fragment): Rop protein, which maintains plasmids at low copy number; rop
   4818..4958    +  misc_feature   bom: basis of mobility region from pBR322
   5144..5731    -  rep_origin     ori: high-copy-number ColE1/pMB1/pBR322/pUC origin of replication
   5905..6762    -  CDS            bla: BLAT_ECOLX - Experimental evidence at protein level: Swiss-Prot protein existence level 1. TEM-type are the most prevalent beta-lactamases in enterobacteria; they hydrolyze the beta-lactam bond in susceptible beta-lactam antibiotics, thus conferring resistance to penicillins and cephalosporins. TEM-3 and TEM-4 are capable of hydrolyzing cefotaxime and ceftazidime. TEM-5 is capable of hydrolyzing ceftazidime. TEM-6 is capable of hydrolyzing ceftazidime and aztreonam. TEM-8/CAZ-2, TEM- 16/CAZ-7 and TEM-24/CAZ-6 are markedly active against ceftazidime. IRT- 4 shows resistance to beta-lactamase in
   6763..6867    -  promoter       AmpR promoter: bla
