[The description below was written by a language model from this plasmid's Addgene catalogue record and pLannotate feature annotations shown in this document.]
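Description:
pHH0103_UBASH3B-1/1 is a bacterial expression plasmid of about 6.9 kb built on the pHH0103 backbone, made for producing and purifying a human SH3 domain from UBASH3B (also known as STS-1 or TULA-2) in E. coli. It is selected with ampicillin through a TEM-type beta-lactamase gene driven by its own promoter. It replicates from a ColE1/pMB1-family origin accompanied by the pBR322 bom region. The catalogue lists it as low copy, although rop is annotated only as fragments that flank an inserted f1 phage origin, so the basis for that copy number is not clear from the feature table.

Expression is driven by the strong hybrid tac promoter followed by a lac operator, and the plasmid carries its own lacI gene under the up-mutated lacIq promoter. Transcription is therefore held off by abundant repressor until it is relieved with IPTG. Downstream lie a 6xHis tag and the Schistosoma japonicum glutathione S-transferase coding sequence, giving two handles for affinity purification. The 239 bp SH3 insert, cloned between SfiI and NotI sites, is not annotated. It most plausibly occupies the unannotated gap between the end of GST and the fd terminator, which would make it a C-terminal fusion to His-GST, but the record does not state the reading frame or any linker.

Beyond the fd terminator the table detects fragments of M13 gene III, along with tetracycline resistance remnants. Together with the f1 origin, these suggest that the backbone descends from a phagemid display vector, and the pieces appear to be vestigial here. The construct belongs to a collection of human SH3 domain expression clones used for a family-wide analysis of binding specificity.
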