Addgene plasmid #91462: pHH0103_UBASH3B-1/1
Purpose: Protein expression and purification of human SH3 domain construct UBASH3B-1/1
Depositing lab: Sachdev Sidhu. Depositing organization: University of Toronto. Publication: Comprehensive Analysis of the Human SH3 Domain Family Reveals a Wide Variety of Non-canonical Specificities. Teyra J, Huang H, Jain S, Guan X, Dong A, Liu Y, Tempel W, Min J, Tong Y, Kim PM, Bader GD, Sidhu SS. Structure. 2017 Oct 3;25(10):1598-1610.e3. doi: 10.1016/j.str.2017.07.017. Epub 2017 Sep 7. PubMed 28890361.
Backbone
  Vector backbone: pHH0103
  Vector type: Bacterial Expression
Growth in bacteria
  Bacterial resistance: Ampicillin, 100 μg/mL
  Growth temperature: 37°C
  Growth strain: DH5alpha
  Copy number: Low Copy
Gene/Insert
  Gene/Insert name: UBASH3B-1/1
  Species: H. sapiens (human)
  Insert size (bp): 239
  Entrez Gene: UBASH3B (a.k.a. STS-1, STS1, TULA-2, TULA2, p70)
  Cloning method: Restriction Enzyme; 5′ cloning site Sfi1 (unknown if destroyed); 3′ cloning site Not1 (unknown if destroyed)
Terms and licenses: Academic/Nonprofit Terms; Industry Terms: Not Available to Industry
How to cite: pHH0103_UBASH3B-1/1 was a gift from Sachdev Sidhu (Addgene plasmid # 91462 ; http://n2t.net/addgene:91462 ; RRID:Addgene_91462)
