>Addgene plasmid #91462 | pHH0103_UBASH3B-1/1 | depositor partial sequence | sequence record 175950 | insert sequence
GGTACCGAATTCGGATCCGCGCGCTGGAAACCCTGCAAGTCATTTATCCATACACCCCGCAGAATGATGA
TGAACTGGAACTGGTTCCCGGTGATTTCATTTTCATGTCCCCGATGGAACAAACCTCTACCTCCGAAGGT
TGGATTTACGGTACTTCTCTGACCACTGGTTGTTCTGGTCTGCTGCCAGAAAACTACATTACCAAAGCCG
ATGCGGCCGCTAGCTAAGTCGACGAGCTC
